>Addgene plasmid #237032 | SmBiT-CRAF RBD BiBiT-Ready Vector | addgene full sequence | sequence record 471889 | Addgene NGS Result
TTGAAATCCTTTTTTTCTGCGCGTAATCTGCTGCTTGCAAACAAAAAAACCACCGCTACCAGCGGTGGTT
TGTTTGCCGGATCAAGAGCTACCAACTCTTTTTCCGAAGGTAACTGGCTTCAGCAGAGCGCAGATACCAA
ATACTGTCCTTCTAGTGTAGCCGTAGTTAGGCCACCACTTCAAGAACTCTGTAGCACCGCCTACATACCT
CGCTCTGCTAATCCTGTTACCAGTGGCTGCTGCCAGTGGCGATAAGTCGTGTCTTACCGGGTTGGACTCA
AGACGATAGTTACCGGATAAGGCGCAGCGGTCGGGCTGAACGGGGGGTTCGTGCACACAGCCCAGCTTGG
AGCGAACGACCTACACCGAACTGAGATACCTACAGCGTGAGCTATGAGAAAGCGCCACGCTTCCCGAAGG
GAGAAAGGCGGACAGGTATCCGGTAAGCGGCAGGGTCGGAACAGGAGAGCGCACGAGGGAGCTTCCAGGG
GGAAACGCCTGGTATCTTTATAGTCCTGTCGGGTTTCGCCACCTCTGACTTGAGCGTCGATTTTTGTGAT
GCTCGTCAGGGGGGCGGAGCCTATGGAAAAACGCCAGCAACGCGGCCTTTTTACGGTTCCTGGCCTTTTG
CTGGCCTTTTGCTCACATGTTCTTTCCTGCGTTATCCCCTGATTCTGTGGATAACCGTATTACCGCCTTT
GAGTGAGCTGATACCGGTTGGGCGTCGCTTGGTCGGTCATTTCGAATCAGAAGAACTCGTCAAGAAGGCG
ATAGAAGGCGATGCGCTGCGAATCGGGAGCGGCGATACCGTAAAGCACGAGGAAGCGGTCAGCCCATTCG
CCGCCAAGCTCTTCAGCAATATCACGGGTAGCCAACGCTATGTCCTGATAGCGGTCCGCCACACCCAGCC
GGCCACAGTCGATGAATCCAGAAAAGCGGCCATTTTCCACCATGATATTCGGCAAGCAGGCATCGCCATG
GGTCACGACGAGATCCTCGCCGTCGGGCATGCGCGCCTTGAGCCTGGCGAACAGTTCGGCTGGCGCGAGC
CCCTGATGCTCTTCGTCCAGATCATCCTGATCGACAAGACCGGCTTCCATCCGAGTACGTGCTCGCTCGA
TGCGATGTTTCGCTTGGTGGTCGAATGGGCAGGTAGCCGGATCAAGCGTATGCAGCCGCCGCATTGCATC
AGCCATGATGGATACTTTCTCGGCAGGAGCAAGGTGAGATGACAGGAGATCCTGCCCCGGCACTTCGCCC
AATAGCAGCCAGTCCCTTCCCGCTTCAGTGACAACGTCGAGCACAGCTGCGCAAGGAACGCCCGTCGTGG
CCAGCCACGATAGCCGCGCTGCCTCGTCCTGCAGTTCATTCAGGGCACCGGACAGGTCGGTCTTGACAAA
AAGAACCGGGCGCCCCTGCGCTGACAGCCGGAACACGGCGGCATCAGAGCAGCCGATTGTCTGTTGTGCC
CAGTCATAGCCGAATAGCCTCTCCACCCAAGCGGCCGGAGAACCTGCGTGCAATCCATCTTGTTCAATCA
TGATCTGCCTCCTGGGTTTAGTTCCTCACCTTGTCGTATTATACTATGCCGATATACTATGCCGATGATT
AATTGTCAACAGTGGATCCATAACTTCGTATAATGTATGCTATACGAAGTTATATTAGAATTCTTAATTA
AGATTTTACCACATTTGTAGAGGTTTTACTTGCTTAAAAAAACCTCCCACATCTCCCCCTGAACCTGAAA
CATAAAATGAATGCAATTGTTGTTGTTAACTTGTTTATTGCAGCTTATAATGGTTACAAATAAAGCAATA
GCATCACAAATTTCACAAATAAAGCATTTTTTTCACTGCATTCTAGTTGTGGTTTGTCCAAACTCATCAA
TGTATCTTATCATGTCTGCTCGAAGCGGCCTTGCTCAGCGGTGGCAGCAGCCAACTCAGCTTCCTTTCGG
GCTTTGTTAGCAGCCGGATCAGCTTGCATGCCTGCAGGTCGACTCTAGAGGATCCCCGGGTACCGAGCCC
GAATTCGTTTAAACATGATCCAGGAAATCTACTTGAAGTTCTTCTCCAATCAAAGACGCAGCATCAGTAT
TCCAATCTAAGCGTGCTTTTTTACCTTTGTGTTCGTGGAGAAGTCTGAACACTGCACAGCACTCTGGTTG
CAGGCCCCTCACCTTGAGTGCTTTCATAAGGCAGTCATGCAAGCTCATTCCATTTCGCACATTGACCACT
GTTCTTTGCTTGTTCGGCAAGAAAACACGGATAGTGTTGCTTGTCTTAGAAGGCATGGCGATCGCACCGC
TCGAGCCTCCACCTCCGCTCCCGCCACCACCGGAGCTCCCGAGAATCTCCTCGAACAGCCGGTAGCCGGT
CACCATGGTGAGCGCTAGCCCTATAGTGAGTCGTATTAATACTCTAGCCTTAAGAGCTGTAATTGAACTG
GGAGTGGACACCTGTGGAGAGAAAGGCAAAGTGGATGTCAGTAAGACCAATAGGTGCCTATCAGAAACGC
AAGAGTCTTCTCTGTCTCGACAAGCCCAGTTTCTATTGGTCTCCTTAAACCTGTCTTGTAACCTTGATAC
TTACCTGCCCAGTGCCTCACGACCAACTTCTGCAGCTTAAGTTCGAGACTGTTGTGTCAGAAGCACTGAC
TGCGTTAGCAATTTAACTGTGATAAACTACCGCAATAAAGCTTCTAGTGATCTGACGGTTCACTAAACCA
GCTCTGCTTATATAGACCTCCCACCGTACACGCCTACCGCCCATTTGCGTCAACGGGGCGGGGTTATTAC
GACATTTTGGAAAGTCCCGTTGATTTTGGTGCCAAAACAAACTCCCATTGACGTCAATGGGGTGGAGACT
TGGAAATCCCCGTGAGTCAAACCGCTATCCACGCCCATTGGTGTACTGCCAAAACCGCATCACCATGGTA
ATAGCGATGACTAATACGTAGATGTACTGCCAAGTAGGAAAGTCCCGTAAGGTCATGTACTGGGCATAAT
GCCAGGCGGGCCATTTACCGTCATTGACGTCAATAGGGGGCGGACTTGGCATATGATACACTTGATGTAC
TGCCAAGTGGGCAGTTTACCGTAAATACTCCACCCATTGACGTCAATGGAAAGTCCCTATTGGCGTTACT
ATGGGAACATACGTCATTATTGACGTCAATGGGCGGGGGTCGTTGGGCGGTCAGCCAGGCGGGCCATTTA
CCGTAAGTTATGTAACGCGGAACTCCATATATGGGCTATGAACTAATGACCCCGTAATTGATTACTATTA
ATAACTAGTGGCGCGCCATAATCCTAGGCTCTCGTACGAAGTCAGCTGATAACGTCGACGTATTGCGGCC
GCGGATCATAATCAGCCATACCACATTTGTAGAGGTTTTACTTGCTTTAAAAAACCTCCCACACCTCCCC
CTGAACCTGAAACATAAAATGAATGCAATTGTTGTTGTTAACTTGTTTATTGCAGCTTATAATGGTTACA
AATAAAGCAATAGCATCACAAATTTCACAAATAAAGCATTTTTTTCACTGCCGACGTCTTAATTAACGCG
TCTTGCGCAGCACCATGGCCTGAAATAACCTCTGAAAGAGGAACTTGGTTAGGTACCTTCTGAGGCGGAA
AGAACCAGCTGTGGAATGTGTGTCAGTTAGGGTGTGGAAAGTCCCCAGGCTCCCCAGCAGGCAGAAGTAT
GCAAAGCATGCATCTCAATTAGTCAGCAACCAGGTGTGGAAAGTCCCCAGGCTCCCCAGCAGGCAGAAGT
ATGCAAAGCATGCATCTCAATTAGTCAGCAACCATAGTCCCGCCCCTAACTCCGCCCATCCCGCCCCTAA
CTCCGCCCAGTTCCGCCCATTCTCCGCCCCATGGCTGACTAATTTTTTTTATTTATGCAGAGGCCGAGGC
CGCCTCGGCCTCTGAGCTATTCCAGAAGTAGTGAGGAGGCTTTTTTGGAGGCCTAGGCTTTTGCAAAAAG
CTCGATTCTTCTGACACTAGCGCCACCATGGCCAAGCCTTTGTCTCAAGAAGAATCCACCCTCATTGAAA
GAGCAACGGCTACAATCAACAGCATCCCCATCTCTGAAGACTACAGCGTCGCCAGCGCAGCTCTCTCTAG
CGACGGCCGCATCTTCACTGGTGTCAATGTATATCATTTTACTGGGGGACCTTGTGCAGAACTCGTGGTG
CTGGGCACTGCTGCTGCTGCGGCAGCTGGCAACCTGACTTGTATCGTCGCGATCGGAAATGAGAACAGGG
GCATCTTGAGCCCCTGCGGACGGTGCCGACAGGTGCTTCTCGATCTGCATCCTGGGATCAAAGCCATAGT
GAAGGACAGTGATGGACAGCCGACGGCAGTTGGGATTCGTGAATTGCTGCCCTCTGGTTATGTGTGGGAG
GGCTAAACTCTAGCCATCACGATGGCCGCAATAAAATATCTTTATTTTCATTACATCTGTGTGTTGGTTT
TTTGTGTGACGATTCCGGACTATAAAAGGATCTAGGTGAAGATCCTTTTTGATAATCTCATGACCAAAAT
CCCTTAACGTGAGTTTTCGTTCCACTGAGCGTCAGACCCCGTAGAAAAGATCAAAGGATCTTC
Features (pLannotate 1.2.2; 18 found; start..end, strand, type, name):
      1..589     +  rep_origin     ori: high-copy-number ColE1/pMB1/pBR322/pUC origin of replication
    750..1541    -  CDS            neo: KKA2_KLEPN - Also known as kan, nptII. Experimental evidence at protein level: Swiss-Prot protein existence level 1. Resistance to kanamycin, neomycin, paromomycin, ribostamycin, butirosin and gentamicin B. From Klebsiella pneumoniae.
   1573..1620    -  promoter       EM7 promoter: synthetic bacterial promoter&nbsp
   1630..1663    -  protein_bind   loxP: Cre-mediated recombination occurs in the 8-bp core sequence (GCATACAT). Cre recombinase
   1687..1755    +  CDS            large T antigen (fragment): large T antigen from SV40 (simian virus 40)
   1778..1899    +  polyA_signal   SV40 poly(A) signal: SV40 polyadenylation signal
   1925..1974    -  CDS            SET1 (fragment): solubility-enhancement tag derived from T7 phage gene 10B
   1981..2036    -  misc_feature   MCS: pUC18/19 multiple cloning site
   2042..2308    -  CDS            RAF1 (fragment): RAF1_HUMAN - Also known as RAF. Experimental evidence at protein level: Swiss-Prot protein existence level 1. Serine/threonine-protein kinase that acts as a regulatory link between the membrane-associated Ras GTPases and the MAPK/ERK cascade, and this critical regulatory link functions as a switch determining cell fate decisions including proliferation, differentiation, apoptosis, survival and oncogenic transformation. RAF1 activation initiates a mitogen-activated protein kinase (MAPK) cascade that comprises a sequential phosphorylation of the dual-specific MAPK kinases (MAP2K1/MEK1 and MAP2K2
   2400..2418    -  promoter       T7 promoter: promoter for bacteriophage T7 RNA polymerase
   2462..2594    -  intron         chimeric intron: chimera between introns from human β-globin and immunoglobulin heavy chain genes
   2733..2932    -  promoter       CMV promoter: human cytomegalovirus (CMV) immediate early promoter
   2934..3299    -  enhancer       CMV enhancer: human cytomegalovirus immediate early enhancer
   3364..3447    +  CDS            large T antigen (fragment): large T antigen from SV40 (simian virus 40)
   3470..3551    +  polyA_signal   SV40 poly(A) signal: SV40 polyadenylation signal
   3630..3987    +  promoter       SV40 promoter: SV40 enhancer and early promoter
   4018..4416    +  CDS            BSD: blasticidin S deaminase; Aspergillus terreus BSD; confers resistance to blasticidin
   4440..4488    +  polyA_signal   poly(A) signal: synthetic polyadenylation signal
