[The description below was written by a language model from this plasmid's Addgene catalogue record and pLannotate feature annotations shown in this document.]
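Description:
SmBiT-CRAF RBD BiBiT-Ready Vector is a 4.6 kb mammalian expression plasmid built on the pFN218K SmBiT CMV-Blast Flexi Vector backbone. It is maintained in E. coli through a high-copy ColE1/pUC-type origin. Bacterial selection is with kanamycin, provided by an nptII (neo) gene driven by the synthetic EM7 bacterial promoter. For selection in mammalian cells, a separate cassette places the Aspergillus terreus blasticidin S deaminase gene (BSD) under the SV40 enhancer/early promoter, followed by a synthetic polyadenylation signal.

The payload is the Ras-binding domain of human CRAF (RAF1). It is annotated as a roughly 270 nt fragment of the RAF1 coding sequence, not the full-length kinase. According to the catalogue entry, it is fused at its N terminus to the backbone-encoded SmBiT tag. SmBiT is the small peptide half of a split NanoLuc luciferase, but the tag itself was not picked up in the automated feature table. Transcription is driven by the CMV immediate-early enhancer and promoter, followed by a chimeric β-globin/immunoglobulin intron that generally improves expression. A T7 promoter just upstream of the coding region would also allow in vitro transcription. An SV40 poly(A) signal lies close to the 3′ end of the expression unit and a second lies beyond the CMV enhancer, but both are annotated on the strand opposite the CMV-driven cassette. A single loxP site lies next to the kanamycin cassette, and the record does not explain its role. The short "large T antigen" and "SET1" hits are probably incidental matches in flanking sequence.

The stated purpose is to express the SmBiT-CRAF RBD fusion in mammalian cells. Such a fusion would typically be paired with a partner carrying the complementary luciferase fragment, such as a Ras protein, to report interaction by luminescence. The record does not define "BiBiT-Ready" or name an intended partner.
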