Addgene plasmid #237032: SmBiT-CRAF RBD BiBiT-Ready Vector
Purpose: Express SmBiT-CRAF RBD Fusion Protein in Mammalian Cells under a CMV promoter
Depositing lab: Promega Corporation.
Backbone
  Vector backbone: pFN218K SmBiT CMV-BlastFlexi Vector
  Vector type: Mammalian Expression
  Selectable markers: Blasticidin
Growth in bacteria
  Bacterial resistance: Kanamycin, 50 μg/mL
  Growth temperature: 37°C
  Growth strain: DH5alpha
  Copy number: High Copy
Gene/Insert
  Gene/Insert name: CRAF
  Species: H. sapiens (human)
  Mutation: Ras Binding Domain
  Entrez Gene: RAF1 (a.k.a. CMD1NN, CRAF, NS5, Raf-1, c-Raf)
  Promoter: CMV
  Tag / fusion protein: SmBiT (N terminal on backbone)
  Cloning method: Other
Terms and licenses: Academic/Nonprofit Terms; Industry Terms
How to cite: SmBiT-CRAF RBD BiBiT-Ready Vector was a gift from Promega Corporation (Addgene plasmid # 237032 ; http://n2t.net/addgene:237032 ; RRID:Addgene_237032)
